Addgene plasmid #213262: GPR123-DuET
Purpose: The DuET construct encodes the named human GPCR engineered with a cleaved hemagglutinin signal peptide, a 5' FLAG and a 3' 1D4 epitope tag optimized for expression in mammalian cells and proteomics studies.
Depositing lab: Thomas Sakmar. Depositing organization: Rockefeller University. Publication: Multiplexed selectivity screening of anti-GPCR antibodies. Dahl L, Kotliar IB, Bendes A, Dodig-Crnkovic T, Fromm S, Elofsson A, Uhlen M, Sakmar TP, Schwenk JM. Sci Adv. 2023 May 3;9(18):eadf9297. doi: 10.1126/sciadv.adf9297. Epub 2023 May 3. PubMed 37134173.
Backbone
  Vector backbone: pcDNA 3.1 (+)
  Vector type: Mammalian Expression
Growth in bacteria
  Bacterial resistance: Ampicillin, 100 μg/mL
  Growth temperature: 37°C
  Growth strain: DH5alpha
  Copy number: High Copy
Gene/Insert
  Gene/Insert name: GPR123 (alt names: Adhesion G protein-coupled receptor A1; ADGRA1, KIAA1828)
  Species: H. sapiens (human)
  Entrez Gene: ADGRA1 (a.k.a. GPR123)
  Promoter: CMV, T7
  Tag / fusion protein: FLAG (N terminal on insert); 1D4 (C terminal on insert)
  Cloning method: Gibson Cloning
Terms and licenses: Academic/Nonprofit Terms; Industry Terms: Not Available to Industry
Depositor comments: Class: Adhesion, Family: Adhesion. Ensembl ID: ENSG00000197177, Uniprot ID: Q86SQ6
How to cite: GPR123-DuET was a gift from Thomas Sakmar (Addgene plasmid # 213262 ; http://n2t.net/addgene:213262 ; RRID:Addgene_213262)
