[The description below was written by a language model from this plasmid's Addgene catalogue record and pLannotate feature annotations shown in this document.]
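Description:
GPR123-DuET is a mammalian expression plasmid built on the pcDNA 3.1 (+) backbone that carries the human adhesion-class GPCR ADGRA1 (also called GPR123 or KIAA1828), an orphan receptor. It is maintained in E. coli as a high-copy plasmid through a ColE1/pUC-type origin and is selected with ampicillin via the β-lactamase gene. An f1 origin is also present. For selection in mammalian cells, the backbone supplies a neomycin/kanamycin phosphotransferase gene under the SV40 enhancer/early promoter and terminated by the SV40 polyadenylation signal. The small lac-region, bom, ble and HIV LTR fragments in the automated annotation appear to be short backbone remnants or partial matches rather than functional elements.

The expression cassette is driven by the CMV immediate early enhancer and promoter. A T7 promoter sits just upstream of the coding region, which would permit in vitro transcription, and the cassette ends in the bovine growth hormone polyadenylation signal. According to the catalogue entry, the "DuET" design places a cleavable hemagglutinin signal peptide and a FLAG epitope at the N terminus of the receptor and a 1D4 epitope at the C terminus. The feature table detects the ADGRA1 coding sequence and a short FLAG-type match directly upstream of it, but it does not separately annotate the signal peptide or the 1D4 tag. The insert was assembled by Gibson cloning.

The two epitope tags give independent handles for capture and detection of the expressed receptor. The construct is described as optimized for mammalian cell expression and proteomics studies, and it belongs to a GPCR set associated with multiplexed selectivity screening of anti-GPCR antibodies.
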