Features (pLannotate 1.2.2; 21 found; start..end, strand, type, name):
    317..409     +  CDS            lacI (fragment): lac repressor; lacI; The lac repressor binds to the lac operator to inhibit transcription in E. coli. This inhibition can be relieved by adding lactose or isopropyl-β-D-thiogalactopyranoside (IPTG).
    422..443     +  protein_bind   CAP binding site: CAP binding activates transcription in the presence of cAMP. E. coli catabolite activator protein
    458..488     +  promoter       lac promoter: promoter for the E. coli lac operon
    496..512     +  protein_bind   lac operator: The lac repressor binds to the lac operator to inhibit transcription in E. coli. This inhibition can be relieved by adding lactose or isopropyl-β-D-thiogalactopyranoside (IPTG). lac repressor encoded by lacI
    585..706     -  polyA_signal   SV40 poly(A) signal: SV40 polyadenylation signal
    701..859     -  CDS            ble (fragment): BLE_KLEPN - Experimental evidence at protein level: Swiss-Prot protein existence level 1. Binding protein with a strong affinity to the bleomycin family of antibiotics. Binds to CL990; an antimitotic-antibiotic compound. From Klebsiella pneumoniae.
    883..1674    -  CDS            neo: KKA2_KLEPN - Also known as kan, nptII. Experimental evidence at protein level: Swiss-Prot protein existence level 1. Resistance to kanamycin, neomycin, paromomycin, ribostamycin, butirosin and gentamicin B. From Klebsiella pneumoniae.
   1741..2070    -  promoter       SV40 promoter: SV40 enhancer and early promoter
   2084..2512    -  rep_origin     f1 ori (sequence partly withheld): f1 bacteriophage origin of replication; arrow indicates direction of (+) strand synthesis
   2533..2554    -  promoter       SV40 promoter (fragment): SV40 enhancer and early promoter
   2558..2782    -  polyA_signal   bGH poly(A) signal: bovine growth hormone polyadenylation signal
   2913..4592    -  CDS            ADGRA1: AGRA1_HUMAN - Also known as GPR123, KIAA1828. Experimental evidence at transcript level: Swiss-Prot protein existence level 2. Orphan receptor. From Homo sapiens (Human).
   4605..4625    -  CDS            3xFLAG (fragment): three tandem FLAG® epitope tags
   4718..4736    -  promoter       T7 promoter: promoter for bacteriophage T7 RNA polymerase
   4752..4785    -  LTR            5' LTR (truncated) (fragment): truncated 5' long terminal repeat (LTR) from HIV-1
   4781..4984    -  promoter       CMV promoter: human cytomegalovirus (CMV) immediate early promoter
   4985..5364    -  enhancer       CMV enhancer: human cytomegalovirus immediate early enhancer
   5519..5571    +  misc_feature   bom (fragment): basis of mobility region from pBR322
   5630..5734    +  promoter       AmpR promoter: bla
   5735..6595    +  CDS            AmpR: β-lactamase; bla; confers resistance to ampicillin, carbenicillin, and related antibiotics
   6766..134     +  rep_origin     ori (across the origin): high-copy-number ColE1/pMB1/pBR322/pUC origin of replication
>Addgene plasmid #213262 | GPR123-DuET | addgene full sequence | sequence record 430812 | Addgene NGS Result
TCGGAACAGGAGAGCGCACGAGGGAGCTTCCAGGGGGAAACGCCTGGTATCTTTATAGTCCTGTCGGGTT
TCGCCACCTCTGACTTGAGCGTCGATTTTTGTGATGCTCGTCAGGGGGGCGGAGCCTATGGAAAAACGCC
AGCAACGCGGCCTTTTTACGGTTCCTGGCCTTTTGCTGGCCTTTTGCTCACATGTTCTTTCCTGCGTTAT
CCCCTGATTCTGTGGATAACCGTATTACCGCCTTTGAGTGAGCTGATACCGCTCGCCGCAGCCGAACGAC
CGAGCGCAGCGAGTCAGTGAGCGAGGAAGCGGAAGAGCGCCCAATACGCAAACCGCCTCTCCCCGCGCGT
TGGCCGATTCATTAATGCAGCTGGCACGACAGGTTTCCCGACTGGAAAGCGGGCAGTGAGCGCAACGCAA
TTAATGTGAGTTAGCTCACTCATTAGGCACCCCAGGCTTTACACTTTATGCTTCCGGCTCGTATGTTGTG
TGGAATTGTGAGCGGATAACAATTTCACACAGGAAACAGCTATGACCATGATTACGCCAAGCTCTAGCTA
GAGGTCGACGGTATACAGACATGATAAGATACATTGATGAGTTTGGACAAACCACAACTAGAATGCAGTG
AAAAAAATGCTTTATTTGTGAAATTTGTGATGCTATTGCTTTATTTGTAACCATTATAAGCTGCAATAAA
CAAGTTGGGGTGGGCGAAGAACTCCAGCATGAGATCCCCGCGCTGGAGGATCATCCAGCCGGCGTCCCGG
AAAACGATTCCGAAGCCCAACCTTTCATAGAAGGCGGCGGTGGAATCGAAATCTCGTGATGGCAGGTTGG
GCGTCGCTTGGTCGGTCATTTCGAACCCCAGAGTCCCGCTCAGAAGAACTCGTCAAGAAGGCGATAGAAG
GCGATGCGCTGCGAATCGGGAGCGGCGATACCGTAAAGCACGAGGAAGCGGTCAGCCCATTCGCCGCCAA
GCTCTTCAGCAATATCACGGGTAGCCAACGCTATGTCCTGATAGCGGTCCGCCACACCCAGCCGGCCACA
GTCGATGAATCCAGAAAAGCGGCCATTTTCCACCATGATATTCGGCAAGCAGGCATCGCCATGGGTCACG
ACGAGATCCTCGCCGTCGGGCATGCGCGCCTTGAGCCTGGCGAACAGTTCGGCTGGCGCGAGCCCCTGAT
GCTCTTCGTCCAGATCATCCTGATCGACAAGACCGGCTTCCATCCGAGTACGTGCTCGCTCGATGCGATG
TTTCGCTTGGTGGTCGAATGGGCAGGTAGCCGGATCAAGCGTATGCAGCCGCCGCATTGCATCAGCCATG
ATGGATACTTTCTCGGCAGGAGCAAGGTGAGATGACAGGAGATCCTGCCCCGGCACTTCGCCCAATAGCA
GCCAGTCCCTTCCCGCTTCAGTGACAACGTCGAGCACAGCTGCGCAAGGAACGCCCGTCGTGGCCAGCCA
CGATAGCCGCGCTGCCTCGTCCTGCAGTTCATTCAGGGCACCGGACAGGTCGGTCTTGACAAAAAGAACC
GGGCGCCCCTGCGCTGACAGCCGGAACACGGCGGCATCAGAGCAGCCGATTGTCTGTTGTGCCCAGTCAT
AGCCGAATAGCCTCTCCACCCAAGCGGCCGGAGAACCTGCGTGCAATCCATCTTGTTCAATCATGCGAAA
CGATCCTCATCCTGTCTCTTGATCAGATCCGAAAATGGATATACAAGCTCCCGGGAGCTTTTTGCAAAAG
CCTAGGCCTCCAAAAAAGCCTCCTCACTACTTCTGGAATAGCTCAGAGGCAGAGGCGGCCTCGGCCTCTG
CATAAATAAAAAAAATTAGTCAGCCATGGGGCGGAGAATGGGCGGAACTGGGCGGAGTTAGGGGCGGGAT
GGGCGGAGTTAGGGGCGGGACTATGGTTGCTGACTAATTGAGATGCATGCTTTGCATACTTCTGCCTGCT
GGGGAGCCTGGGGACTTTCCACACCTGGTTGCTGACTAATTGAGATGCATGCTTTGCATACTTCTGCCTG
CTGGGGAGCCTGGGGACTTTCCACACCCTAACTGACACACATTCCACAGAATTAATTCGCGTTAAATTTT
TGTTAAATCAGCTCATTTTTTAACCAATAGGCCGAAATCGGCAAAATCCCTTATAAATCAAAAGAATAGA
CCGAGATAGGGT
[37 nt withheld, positions 2183-2219]
AAAGAACGTGGACTCCAACGTCAAAGG
[49 nt withheld, positions 2247-2295]
T
[91 nt withheld, positions 2297-2387]
G
[124 nt withheld, positions 2389-2512]
GGGGATACCCCCTAGAGCCCCAGCTGGTTCTTTCCGCCTCAGAAGCCATAGAGCCCACCGCATCCCCAGC
ATGCCTGCTATTGTCTTCCCAATCCTCCCCCTTGCTGTCCTGCCCCACCCCACCCCCCAGAATAGAATGA
CACCTACTCAGACAATGCGATGCAATTTCCTCATTTTATTAGGAAAGGACAGTGGGAGTGGCACCTTCCA
GGGTCAAGGAAGGCACGGGGGAGGGGCAAACAACAGATGGCTGGCAACTAGAAGGCACAGTCGAGGCTGA
TCAGCGGGTTTAAACGGGCCCTCTAGACTCGAGTTAGGCAGGGGCCACCTGAGAAGTCTCGGTCTTAGAC
ACGGTGGTGCTGGCCTCATCGAATTCACCGGTGCGTCCACCGGTATCGATCACTGTGGTCTCGTTCTTCC
ATGGTCCGGTTCGTATATTACCCGTGCCGTCTGTGCCGAACGGCAGACCCTCCAGGAGTTTTCCTTTAGG
CAGCCCATTCTGGGAAGGTCCGCCAAAGGGCAAGGACTGAGTTCGTCTAAGCATTTCCAAGTGACCAGGA
CCAAGTGCGGCCTCTCTCCCAGGCTGAGTTGGACATGAGTACAATGCTGGAGACCCATCGCTTCCTTCGG
GCTGTGTGACCATAGGGAATGGGTCGCCCTGGGTGCAACAGGCAAGAGTGTGAGTCCCTGCTGGGCCATC
CAGGGAAGATGGTGGGCTATCTGTTCGGGATGAGCGTGGGGAGCCATCGAGGGAGCTAGGGATGTGGTAG
GCATATTCGGGCTCTTCGGCAGGATGGCGTGAAAAATACGGTGGCTTTGTCCGTCCTTGCAGGCAGCCAT
GCAGATGGGGGTCGTGGCCGAACGCACCTTCTTCCTGCAAGTGCACGTGGGCTTCGTCGGCGGTCAGTGG
CTCGCAGTGCATCTTGGCGCAACAGGGGGTAGCTGGGCTCAGACAACTGGCATGCCCCTGAGCGGCCTGC
AGGTTAGTCATTTTACAGGGGCCGGGGGGGTGAGCAAAGCCGCGGGGCTGCCCCAGACCAGGTGAGTGAA
GACAGGCTGCTCTTCCAAGAGCGGCTCCGTTAGCGTCCAGAGCTGGGTGGGCGTCTTTCCTTGGAGGGCA
GCAGGCCCACCAACACTGCCAGACGTCTTCCCGTTTAGCACAATGGTGGATCAACACAAAGAGTCCGAGT
GTCACGCAAAAGGCACCGTACAGACAGGAGAAAACCATATCCAGAAAATGTCCTTGAGACACTGCGAGAG
CCCCAAATGCCCATGTGGCGGTAAAGAGGAAGAGTGTAAAGGCGGCAGCTCTCAGTTGAGCTTGAAAGCT
GTGCTCGTTCTGCAGGACAGATGCTCCGGGAGCATCGTGTGCGGGAGGAGTCCCAGGGCGAATACCCCTC
CCGCCCTCGGGTGTAGCCAGCCTGCGTTGCTCTTCAGGCTGTGTCCTAAGCTCATACCTTCTGCCGGGGT
GTCTCCTCAGCTGCACATATGTGCCCAGAAAATACACGCAGGTCACCAAAGTGATTATGGCTGCTGGTCC
GTAAAAGGCTCCCAAAGAAGGTTCCCAGGCCATCCAGCAGTAGGCTGTGTCCTCGTCCTCGGTGCCATAA
TTCCTAATGTTTGTGGCGGCTGTCACGCCACAAATTATGAAGGGCACCCCGCCACTTACCAAATAGAAGC
GGAGGAGGGGCTGCCTCGGATAGGGAGGCTGATCAGTGTCCAGGCACAGTGGTGCTTTCTTAGTTACCTG
TTTGTATATATTGCGGGCTGTGACTCCGATCCAGAGCATGGTGCTCAATGTTGAGTAATGCAGCACGATG
CCCACGGCTTGACACAGTATTGGGTATTTCGTCCGATTGATGCCACCAGCAAAGACCGTAAAAGTCAAGG
CCGCGTGGAAACAGAAGTTCAGCAGAGTGTGTCGGCCCTTGCGAGAGATTCGTATGGCACTTTGGTGTAC
GATATAAGTCACAAAGGAGGCGAGCAGACACAACAGCATGACGGCAGTGCACGCGTAGACCACGGGGTGA
AGGAATTCGCCTGGGTATCTCGGAAGGGAGAGCACGGTTTTCAGATCCATATCGATGCTGGCGTCATCAT
CGTCCTTGTAGTCGGCGAATACCAGGCAGAAGATGTAGCTCAGGGCGATGATCGTCTTCATGGTGGCGCT
AAGCTTAAGTTTAAACGCTAGCCAGCTTGGGTCTCCCTATAGTGAGTCGTATTAATTTCGATAAGCCAGT
AAGCAGTGGGTTCTCTAGTTAGCCAGAGAGCTCTGCTTATATAGACCTCCCACCGTACACGCCTACCGCC
CATTTGCGTCAATGGGGCGGAGTTGTTACGACATTTTGGAAAGTCCCGTTGATTTTGGTGCCAAAACAAA
CTCCCATTGACGTCAATGGGGTGGAGACTTGGAAATCCCCGTGAGTCAAACCGCTATCCACGCCCATTGA
TGTACTGCCAAAACCGCATCACCATGGTAATAGCGATGACTAATACGTAGATGTACTGCCAAGTAGGAAA
GTCCCATAAGGTCATGTACTGGGCATAATGCCAGGCGGGCCATTTACCGTCATTGACGTCAATAGGGGGC
GTACTTGGCATATGATACACTTGATGTACTGCCAAGTGGGCAGTTTACCGTAAATACTCCACCCATTGAC
GTCAATGGAAAGTCCCTATTGGCGTTACTATGGGAACATACGTCATTATTGACGTCAATGGGCGGGGGTC
GTTGGGCGGTCAGCCAGGCGGGCCATTTACCGTAAGTTATGTAACGCGGAACTCCATATATGGGCTATGA
ACTAATGACCCCGTAATTGATTACTATTAATAACTAGTCAATAATCAATGTCAACGCGTATATCTGGCCC
GTACATCGCGAAGCAGCGCAAAACGCCTAACCCTAAGCAGATTCTTCATGCAAATGTCGGTCAAGCCTTG
CCTTGTTGTAGCTTAAATTTTGCTCGCGCACTACTCAGCGACCTCCAACACACAAGCAGGGAGCAGATAC
TGGCTTAACTATGCGGCATCAGAGCAGATTGTACTGAGAGTGCACCATAGGGGATCGGGAGATCTCCCGA
TCCGTCGACGTCAGGTGGCACTTTTCGGGGAAATGTGCGCGGAACCCCTATTTGTTTATTTTTCTAAATA
CATTCAAATATGTATCCGCTCATGAGACAATAACCCTGATAAATGCTTCAATAATATTGAAAAAGGAAGA
GTATGAGTATTCAACATTTCCGTGTCGCCCTTATTCCCTTTTTTGCGGCATTTTGCCTTCCTGTTTTTGC
TCACCCAGAAACGCTGGTGAAAGTAAAAGATGCTGAAGATCAGTTGGGTGCACGAGTGGGTTACATCGAA
CTGGATCTCAACAGCGGTAAGATCCTTGAGAGTTTTCGCCCCGAAGAACGTTTTCCAATGATGAGCACTT
TTAAAGTTCTGCTATGTGGCGCGGTATTATCCCGTATTGACGCCGGGCAAGAGCAACTCGGTCGCCGCAT
ACACTATTCTCAGAATGACTTGGTTGAGTACTCACCAGTCACAGAAAAGCATCTTACGGATGGCATGACA
GTAAGAGAATTATGCAGTGCTGCCATAACCATGAGTGATAACACTGCGGCCAACTTACTTCTGACAACGA
TCGGAGGACCGAAGGAGCTAACCGCTTTTTTGCACAACATGGGGGATCATGTAACTCGCCTTGATCGTTG
GGAACCGGAGCTGAATGAAGCCATACCAAACGACGAGCGTGACACCACGATGCCTGTAGCAATGGCAACA
ACGTTGCGCAAACTATTAACTGGCGAACTACTTACTCTAGCTTCCCGGCAACAATTAATAGACTGGATGG
AGGCGGATAAAGTTGCAGGACCACTTCTGCGCTCGGCCCTTCCGGCTGGCTGGTTTATTGCTGATAAATC
TGGAGCCGGTGAGCGTGGGTCTCGCGGTATCATTGCAGCACTGGGGCCAGATGGTAAGCCCTCCCGTATC
GTAGTTATCTACACGACGGGGAGTCAGGCAACTATGGATGAACGAAATAGACAGATCGCTGAGATAGGTG
CCTCACTGATTAAGCATTGGTAACTGTCAGACCAAGTTTACTCATATATACTTTAGATTGATTTAAAACT
TCATTTTTAATTTAAAAGGATCTAGGTGAAGATCCTTTTTGATAATCTCATGACCAAAATCCCTTAACGT
GAGTTTTCGTTCCACTGAGCGTCAGACCCCGTAGAAAAGATCAAAGGATCTTCTTGAGATCCTTTTTTTC
TGCGCGTAATCTGCTGCTTGCAAACAAAAAAACCACCGCTACCAGCGGTGGTTTGTTTGCCGGATCAAGA
GCTACCAACTCTTTTTCCGAAGGTAACTGGCTTCAGCAGAGCGCAGATACCAAATACCGTTCTTCTAGTG
TAGCCGTAGTTAGGCCACCACTTCAAGAACTCTGTAGCACCGCCTACATACCTCGCTCTGCTAATCCTGT
TACCAGTGGCTGCTGCCAGTGGCGATAAGTCGTGTCTTACCGGGTTGGACTCAAGACGATAGTTACCGGA
TAAGGCGCAGCGGTCGGGCTGAACGGGGGGTTCGTGCACACAGCCCAGCTTGGAGCGAACGACCTACACC
GAACTGAGATACCTACAGCGTGAGCTATGAGAAAGCGCCACGCTTCCCGAAGGGAGAAAGGCGGACAGGT
ATCCGGTAAGCGGCAGGG
